>Addgene plasmid #82249 | pDONR223_BCL2L11_WT | addgene full sequence | sequence record 165168 | Addgene NGS result
AGATCAAAGGATCTTCTTGAGATCCTTTTTTTCTGCGCGTAATCTGCTGCTTGCAAACAAAAAAACCACC
GCTACCAGCGGTGGTTTGTTTGCCGGATCAAGAGCTACCAACTCTTTTTCCGAAGGTAACTGGCTTCAGC
AGAGCGCAGATACCAAATACTGTTCTTCTAGTGTAGCCGTAGTTAGGCCACCACTTCAAGAACTCTGTAG
CACCGCCTACATACCTCGCTCTGCTAATCCTGTTACCAGTGGCTGCTGCCAGTGGCGATAAGTCGTGTCT
TACCGGGTTGGACTCAAGACGATAGTTACCGGATAAGGCGCAGCGGTCGGGCTGAACGGGGGGTTCGTGC
ACACAGCCCAGCTTGGAGCGAACGACCTACACCGAACTGAGATACCTACAGCGTGAGCTATGAGAAAGCG
CCACGCTTCCCGAAGGGAGAAAGGCGGACAGGTATCCGGTAAGCGGCAGGGTCGGAACAGGAGAGCGCAC
GAGGGAGCTTCCAGGGGGAAACGCCTGGTATCTTTATAGTCCTGTCGGGTTTCGCCACCTCTGACTTGAG
CGTCGATTTTTGTGATGCTCGTCAGGGGGGCGGAGCCTATGGAAAAACGCCAGCAACGCGGCCTTTTTAC
GGTTCCTGGCCTTTTGCTGGCCTTTTGCTCACATGTTCTTTCCTGCGTTATCCCCTGATTCTGTGGATAA
CCGTATTACCGCCTTTGAGTGAGCTGATACCGCTCGCCGCAGCCGAACGACCGAGCGCAGCGAGTCAGTG
AGCGAGGAAGCGGAAGAGCGCCCAATACGCAAACCGCCTCTCCCCGCGCGTTGGCCGATTCATTAATGCA
GCTGGCACGACAGGTTTCCCGACTGGAAAGCGGGCAGTGAGCGCAACGCAATTAATACGCGTACCGCTAG
CCAGGAAGAGTTTGTAGAAACGCAAAAAGGCCATCCGTCAGGATGGCCTTCTGCTTAGTTTGATGCCTGG
CAGTTTATGGCGGGCGTCCTGCCCGCCACCCTCCGGGCCGTTGCTTCACAACGTTCAAATCCGCTCCCGG
CGGATTTGTCCTACTCAGGAGAGCGTTCACCGACAAACAACAGATAAAACGAAAGGCCCAGTCTTCCGAC
TGAGCCTTTCGTTTTATTTGATGCCTGGCAGTTCCCTACTCTCGCGTTAACGCTAGCATGGATGTTTTCC
CAGTCACGACGTTGTAAAACGACGGCCAGTCTTAAGCTCGGGCCCCAAATAATGATTTTATTTTGACTGA
TAGTGACCTGTTCGTTGCAACAAATTGATGAGCAATGCTTTTTTATAATGCCAACTTTGTACAAAAAAGT
TGGCATGGCAAAGCAACCTTCTGATGTAAGTTCTGAGTGTGACCGAGAAGGTAGACAATTGCAGCCTGCG
GAGAGGCCTCCCCAGCTCAGACCTGGGGCCCCTACCTCCCTACAGACAGAGCCACAAGGTAATCCTGAAG
GCAATCACGGAGGTGAAGGGGACAGCTGCCCCCACGGCAGCCCTCAGGGCCCGCTGGCCCCACCTGCCAG
CCCTGGCCCTTTTGCTACCAGATCCCCGCTTTTCATCTTTATGAGAAGATCCTCCCTGCTGTCTCGATCC
TCCAGTGGGTATTTCTCTTTTGACACAGACAGGAGCCCAGCACCCATGAGTTGTGACAAATCAACACAAA
CCCCAAGTCCTCCTTGCCAGGCCTTCAACCACTATCTCAGTGCAATGGCTTCCATGAGGCAGGCTGAACC
TGCAGATATGCGCCCAGAGATATGGATCGCCCAAGAGTTGCGGCGTATTGGAGACGAGTTTAACGCTTAC
TATGCAAGGAGGGTATTTTTGAATAATTACCAAGCAGCCGAAGACCACCCACGAATGGTTATCTTACGAC
TGTTACGTTACATTGTCCGCCTGGTGTGGAGAATGCATTGCCCAACTTTCTTGTACAAAGTTGGCATTAT
AAGAAAGCATTGCTTATCAATTTGTTGCAACGAACAGGTCACTATCAGTCAAAATAAAATCATTATTTGC
CATCCAGCTGATATCCCCTATAGTGAGTCGTATTACATGGTCATAGCTGTTTCCTGGCAGCTCTGGCCCG
TGTCTCAAAATCTCTGATGTTACATTGCACAAGATAAAAATATATCATCATGCCTCCTCTAGACCAGCCA
GGACAGAAATGCCTCGACTTCGCTGCTACCCAAGGTTGCCGGGTGACGCACACCGTGGAAACGGATGAAG
GCACGAACCCAGTGGACATAAGCCTGTTCGGTTCGTAAGCTGTAATGCAAGTAGCGTATGCGCTCACGCA
ACTGGTCCAGAACCTTGACCGAACGCAGCGGTGGTAACGGCGCAGTGGCGGTTTTCATGGCTTGTTATGA
CTGTTTTTTTGGGGTACAGTCTATGCCTCGGGCATCCAAGCAGCAAGCGCGTTACGCCGTGGGTCGATGT
TTGATGTTATGGAGCAGCAACGATGTTACGCAGCAGGGCAGTCGCCCTAAAACAAAGTTAAACATTATGA
GGGAAGCGGTGATCGCCGAAGTATCGACTCAACTATCAGAGGTAGTTGGCGTCATCGAGCGCCATCTCGA
ACCGACGTTGCTGGCCGTACATTTGTACGGCTCCGCAGTGGATGGCGGCCTGAAGCCACACAGTGATATT
GATTTGCTGGTTACGGTGACCGTAAGGCTTGATGAAACAACGCGGCGAGCTTTGATCAACGACCTTTTGG
AAACTTCGGCTTCCCCTGGAGAGAGCGAGATTCTCCGCGCTGTAGAAGTCACCATTGTTGTGCACGACGA
CATCATTCCGTGGCGTTATCCAGCTAAGCGCGAACTGCAATTTGGAGAATGGCAGCGCAATGACATTCTT
GCAGGTATCTTCGAGCCAGCCACGATCGACATTGATCTGGCTATCTTGCTGACAAAAGCAAGAGAACATA
GCGTTGCCTTGGTAGGTCCAGCGGCGGAGGAACTCTTTGATCCGGTTCCTGAACAGGATCTATTTGAGGC
GCTAAATGAAACCTTAACGCTATGGAACTCGCCGCCCGACTGGGCTGGCGATGAGCGAAATGTAGTGCTT
ACGTTGTCCCGCATTTGGTACAGCGCAGTAACCGGCAAAATCGCGCCGAAGGATGTCGCTGCCGACTGGG
CAATGGAGCGCCTGCCGGCCCAGTATCAGCCCGTCATACTTGAAGCTAGACAGGCTTATCTTGGACAAGA
AGAAGATCGCTTGGCCTCGCGCGCAGATCAGTTGGAAGAATTTGTCCACTACGTGAAAGGCGAGATCACC
AAGGTAGTCGGCAAATAACCCTCGAGCCACCCATGACCAAAATCCCTTAACGTGAGTTACGCGTCGTTCC
ACTGAGCGTCAGACCCCGTAGAAA
Features (pLannotate 1.2.2; 12 found; start..end, strand, type, name):
     17..605     +  rep_origin     ori: high-copy-number ColE1/pMB1/pBR322/pUC origin of replication
    788..880     +  CDS            lacI (fragment): lac repressor; lacI; The lac repressor binds to the lac operator to inhibit transcription in E. coli. This inhibition can be relieved by adding lactose or isopropyl-β-D-thiogalactopyranoside (IPTG).
    935..962     -  terminator     rrnB T2 terminator: transcription terminator T2 from the E. coli rrnB gene
   1094..1137    +  terminator     rrnB T1 terminator: Escherichia coli rrnB; transcription terminator T1 from the E. coli rrnB gene
   1184..1220    -  CDS            lacZα (fragment): LacZα fragment of β-galactosidase; lacZ fragment
   1237..1332    +  protein_bind   attL3: mutant version of attL; recombination site for the Gateway® LR reaction LR Clonase™
   1335..1928    +  CDS            BCL2L11: B2L11_HUMAN - Also known as BIM. Experimental evidence at protein level: Swiss-Prot protein existence level 1. Induces apoptosis and anoikis. Isoform BimL is more potent than isoform BimEL. Isoform Bim-alpha1, isoform Bim-alpha2 and isoform Bim-alpha3 induce apoptosis, although less potent than isoform BimEL, isoform BimL and isoform BimS. Isoform Bim-gamma induces apoptosis. Isoform Bim-alpha3 induces apoptosis possibly through a caspase- mediated pathway. Isoform BimAC and isoform BimABC lack the ability to induce apoptosis. From Homo sapiens (Human).
   1931..2029    -  protein_bind   attL2: mutant version of attL; recombination site for the Gateway® LR reaction LR Clonase™
   2047..2065    -  promoter       T7 promoter: promoter for bacteriophage T7 RNA polymerase
   2255..2278    +  promoter       Pc promoter (fragment): intI1 (promoter lies within the coding sequence); class 1 integron promoter
   2454..2510    +  CDS            GmR (fragment): gentamycin acetyltransferase; aacC1; confers resistance to gentamycin
   2517..3308    +  CDS            SmR: aminoglycoside adenylyltransferase (Murphy, 1985); aadA; confers resistance to spectinomycin and streptomycin
