[The description below was written by a language model from this plasmid's Addgene catalogue record and pLannotate feature annotations shown in this document.]
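Description:
pDONR223_BCL2L11_WT is a Gateway entry clone built on the Invitrogen pDONR223 backbone and carrying the wild-type human BCL2L11 open reading frame, which encodes the pro-apoptotic protein also known as BIM. It is propagated in E. coli as a high-copy plasmid from a ColE1/pUC-type origin. Selection uses spectinomycin, conferred by the aadA aminoglycoside adenylyltransferase gene (SmR). This gene lies downstream of a fragment of a class 1 integron Pc promoter and a short remnant of a gentamicin resistance gene. The sequenced record is 3,384 nt, with the BCL2L11 coding sequence occupying roughly 600 bp.

The ORF is flanked by two attL recombination sites. The automated annotation labels them attL3 and attL2, so the upstream site may simply be a closest-match call rather than a true identification. These sites allow the insert to be moved by an LR Clonase reaction into any compatible destination vector. The entry clone has no promoter driving the insert, so expression depends entirely on the destination vector. rrnB T1 and T2 terminators lie upstream of the cassette and insulate it from read-through transcription. A T7 promoter sits beyond the downstream att site, and small lacI and lacZα fragments are backbone remnants. The depositor notes that the clone is in an "open" configuration with no stop codon directly after the insert, which permits C-terminal fusions to tags supplied by the destination vector.

The plasmid belongs to the Target Accelerator Plasmid Collection. There it serves as the wild-type reference allele for studies that functionally compare cancer-associated gene variants, including morphological profiling of gene and allele function.
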