Addgene plasmid #82249: pDONR223_BCL2L11_WT
Purpose: Gateway Donor vector containing BCL2L11 , part of the Target Accelerator Plasmid Collection.
Depositing lab: Jesse Boehm & William Hahn & David Root. Depositing organization: Broad Institute. Publication: Systematic Functional Interrogation of Rare Cancer Variants Identifies Oncogenic Alleles. Kim E, Ilic N, Shrestha Y, Zou L, Kamburov A, Zhu C, Yang X, Lubonja R, Tran N, Nguyen C, Lawrence MS, Piccioni F, Bagul M, Doench JG, Chouinard CR, Wu X, Hogstrom L, Natoli T, Tamayo P, Horn H, Corsello SM, Lage K, Root DE, Subramanian A, Golub TR, Getz G, Boehm JS, Hahn WC. Cancer Discov. 2016 Jul;6(7):714-26. doi: 10.1158/2159-8290.CD-16-0160. Epub 2016 May 4. PubMed 27147599.
Backbone
  Vector backbone: pDONR223
  Backbone manufacturer: Invitrogen
  Backbone size w/o insert (bp): 2790
  Vector type: Gateway Entry vector
Growth in bacteria
  Bacterial resistance: Spectinomycin, 50 μg/mL
  Growth temperature: 37°C
  Growth strain: DH5alpha
  Copy number: High Copy
Gene/Insert
  Gene/Insert name: BCL2L11 (alt name: NM_138621.4)
  Species: H. sapiens (human)
  Mutation: WT
  Entrez Gene: BCL2L11 (a.k.a. BAM, BIM, BOD)
  Promoter: None
  Cloning method: Gateway Cloning
  Sequencing primers: 5′ M13pUC-fwd; 3′ M13-Rev
Terms and licenses: Academic/Nonprofit Terms; Industry Terms: Not Available to Industry
Depositor comments: Open state: NO stop codon immediately follows insert. Supporting reference: Systematic morphological profiling of human gene and allele function via Cell Painting. Rohban MH, et al. Elife. 2017, Mar 18;6. pii: e24060. PubMed PMID 28315521
How to cite: pDONR223_BCL2L11_WT was a gift from Jesse Boehm & William Hahn & David Root (Addgene plasmid # 82249 ; http://n2t.net/addgene:82249 ; RRID:Addgene_82249)
