>Addgene plasmid #82249 | pDONR223_BCL2L11_WT | depositor partial sequence | sequence record 155620 | Insert sequence
ATGGCAAAGCAACCTTCTGATGTAAGTTCTGAGTGTGACCGAGAAGGTAGACAATTGCAGCCTGCGGAGA
GGCCTCCCCAGCTCAGACCTGGGGCCCCTACCTCCCTACAGACAGAGCCACAAGGTAATCCTGAAGGCAA
TCACGGAGGTGAAGGGGACAGCTGCCCCCACGGCAGCCCTCAGGGCCCGCTGGCCCCACCTGCCAGCCCT
GGCCCTTTTGCTACCAGATCCCCGCTTTTCATCTTTATGAGAAGATCCTCCCTGCTGTCTCGATCCTCCA
GTGGGTATTTCTCTTTTGACACAGACAGGAGCCCAGCACCCATGAGTTGTGACAAATCAACACAAACCCC
AAGTCCTCCTTGCCAGGCCTTCAACCACTATCTCAGTGCAATGGCTTCCATGAGGCAGGCTGAACCTGCA
GATATGCGCCCAGAGATATGGATCGCCCAAGAGTTGCGGCGTATTGGAGACGAGTTTAACGCTTACTATG
CAAGGAGGGTATTTTTGAATAATTACCAAGCAGCCGAAGACCACCCACGAATGGTTATCTTACGACTGTT
ACGTTACATTGTCCGCCTGGTGTGGAGAATGCAT
